>Addgene plasmid #67716 | pRAV24 | addgene partial sequence | sequence record 120510 | M13pUC-Rev 5'-AGCGGATAACAATTTCACACAGG-3'
GACCATGATTACGCCAAGCTTCAAAAAACCCCTCAAGACCCGTTTAGAGGCCCCAAGGGGTTATGCTAGG
GATCCTGCCCAGGGCTGCTACCCGAAGGTCCTGACCCGATGCACAGGAAAA
