>Addgene plasmid #67716 | pRAV24 | addgene partial sequence | sequence record 120511 | M13pUC-Fwd 5'-CCCAGTCACGACGTTGTAAAACG-3'
AATTCTAATACGACTCACTATAGGGTCGCTCAAACATTAAGTGGTGTTGTGCGAAAAGAATCTCGAAGAC
AAGCCGGCATAGCGCCCGAACTACCGGTACCGGTAGTTGACGAGGATGGAGGTTATCGAATTTTCGGCGG
ATGCCTCCCGGCTGAGTGTGCAGATCACAGCCGTAAGGATTTCTTCAAACCAAGGGGGTGACTCCTTGAA
CAAAGAGAAATCACATGATCTTCCAAAAATCTAGACTGTGCATCGGGTCAGGACTGAAAGGTAGCAGCCC
TGGGCAGTTTTTTCCTGTGCATCGGGTCAGGACCTTCGGGTAGCAGCCCTGGGCAGGATCCCTAGCATAA
CCCCTTGGGGCCTCTAAACGGGTCTTGAGGGGTTTTTTGAAGCTTGGCGTAATCATGGTCATAGCTGTTT
CCTGTGTGAAATTGTTATCCGCTCACAATTCCACACAACATACGAGCCGGAAGCATAAAGTGTAAAGCCT
GGGGTGCCTAATGAGTGAGCTAACTCACATTAATTGCGTTGCGCTCACTGCCCGCTTTCCAGTCGGGAAA
CCTGTCGTGCCAGCTGCATTAATGAATCGGCCAACGCGCGGGGAGAGGCGGTTTGCGTATTGGGCGCTCT
TCCGCTTCCTCGCTCACTGACTCGCTGCGCTCGGTCGTTCGGCTGCGGCGAGCGGTATCAGCTCACTCAA
AGGCGGTAATACGGTTATCCACAGAATCAGGGGATAACGCAGGAAAGAACATGTGAGCAAAAGGCCAGCA
AAAGGCCAGGAACCGTAAAAAGGCCGCGTTGCTGGCGTTTTTCCATAGGCTCCGCCCCCCTGACGAGCAT
CACAAAAATCGACGCTCAAGTCAGAGGTGGCGAAACCCGACAGGACTATAAAGATACCAGGCGTTTCCCC
CTGGAAGCTCCCTCGTGCGCTCTCCTGTTCCGACCCTGCCGCTTACCGGATACCTGTCCGCCTTTCTCCC
TTCGGGAAGCGTGGCGCTTTCTCATAGCTCACGCTGTAGGTATCTCAGTTCGGTGTAGGTCGTTCGCTCC
AAGCTGGGCTGTGTGCACGAACCCCCGTTCAGCCGACGCTGCGCCTTATCCGGTAACTATCGTCTTG
