>Addgene plasmid #67716 | pRAV24 | depositor partial sequence | sequence record 123519 | pRAV24 sequence 396 bps
GAATTCTAATACGACTCACTATAGGGTCGCTCAAACATTAAGTGGTGTTGTGCGAAAAGAATCTCGAAGA
CAAGCCGGCATAGCGCCCGAACTACCGGTACCGGTAGTTGACGAGGATGGAGGTTATCGAATTTTCGGCG
GATGCCTCCCGGCTGAGTGTGCAGATCACAGCCGTAAGGATTTCTTCAAACCAAGGGGGTGACTCCTTGA
ACAAAGAGAAATCACATGATCTTCCAAAAATCTAGACTGTGCATCGGGTCAGGACTGAAAGGTAGCAGCC
CTGGGCAGTTTTTTCCTGTGCATCGGGTCAGGACCTTCGGGTAGCAGCCCTGGGCAGGATCCCTAGCATA
ACCCCTTGGGGCCTCTAAACGGGTCTTGAGGGGTTTTTTGAAGCTT
