[The description below was written by a language model from this plasmid's Addgene catalogue record.]
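Description:
pRAV24 is a small, high-copy bacterial plasmid of about 3.1 kb built on the pUC19 backbone, which is propagated in standard E. coli cloning strains and selected with ampicillin. A synthetic cassette of roughly 400 bp has been inserted between the EcoRI and HindIII sites of the pUC19 polylinker. Both sites are preserved, and the cassette can be checked by sequencing from the flanking M13 forward and reverse primer sites. No feature table accompanies the record, so the exact order and boundaries of elements within the cassette, and the sites available for inserting a sequence of interest, are not stated.

The cassette is a transcription unit driven by a T7 RNA polymerase promoter. It is designed so that an RNA of interest cloned into this parental vector is transcribed with a 3' tag composed of a GlmS element and an "M-domain". In general terms, the glmS ribozyme is a self-cleaving RNA whose cleavage is activated by glucosamine-6-phosphate, so it can serve as an inducible release module. The M-domain part of the tag presumably acts as the affinity handle that lets the transcript be captured on a matrix, although the record does not describe the binding partner. Together, these parts allow a tagged transcript to be immobilised, washed and then freed from its tag under non-denaturing conditions. The stated purpose is native affinity purification of transcribed RNAs, avoiding denaturing gel purification and refolding. Although catalogued as a bacterial expression vector, its main role is as a template for T7 transcription of user-defined RNAs.
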