Addgene plasmid #67716: pRAV24
Purpose: Parental plasmid for transcription of RNAs with a GlmS/M-domain 3'-tag for native purification
Depositing lab: Robert Batey & Jeffrey Kieft. Depositing organization: University of Colorado, Boulder. Publication: Improved native affinity purification of RNA. Batey RT, Kieft JS. RNA. 2007 Aug;13(8):1384-9. Epub 2007 Jun 4. 10.1261/rna.528007 PubMed 17548432.
Backbone
  Vector backbone: pUC19
  Backbone size w/o insert (bp): 2686
  Total vector size (bp): 3100
  Modifications to backbone: Insertion between EcoRI and HindIII sites of MCS
  Vector type: Bacterial Expression
Growth in bacteria
  Bacterial resistance: Ampicillin, 100 μg/mL
  Growth temperature: 37°C
  Growth strain: DH5alpha
  Copy number: High Copy
Gene/Insert
  Gene/Insert name: Transcription cassette for 3'-tagged RNAs
  Species: Synthetic
  Insert size (bp): 400
  Promoter: T7 RNA polymerase
  Cloning method: Restriction Enzyme; 5′ cloning site EcoRI (not destroyed); 3′ cloning site HindIII (not destroyed)
  Sequencing primers: 5′ M13 forward; 3′ M13 reverse
Terms and licenses: Academic/Nonprofit Terms; Industry Terms: Not Available to Industry
How to cite: pRAV24 was a gift from Robert Batey & Jeffrey Kieft (Addgene plasmid # 67716 ; http://n2t.net/addgene:67716 ; RRID:Addgene_67716)
